>Addgene plasmid #127214 | pMM131 | addgene full sequence | sequence record 254523 | Addgene NGS Result
TGGCAGGATATATTGTGGTGTAAACAAATTGACGCTTAGACAACTTAATAACACATTGCGGACGTTTTTA
ATGTAGAGCTCAAAGTTTAACGCGTTAGCAGAAGGCATGTTGTTGTGACTCCGAGGGGTTGCCTCAAACT
CTATCTTATAACCGGCGTGGAGGCATGGAGGCAGGGGTATTTTGGTCATTTTAATAGATAGTGGAAAATG
ACGTGGAATTTACTTAAAGACGAAGTCTTTGCGACAAGGGGGGGCCCACGCCGAATTTAATATTACCGGC
GTGGCCCCCCCTTATCGCGAGTGCTTTAGCACGAGCGGTCCAGATTTAAAGTAGAAAATTTCCCGCCCAC
TAGGGTTAAAGGTGTTCACACTATAAAAGCATATACGATGTGATGGTATTTGATGGAGCGTATATTGTAT
CAGGTATTTCCGTTGGATACGAATTATTCGTACGACCCTCGGTACCGATCGGCGCGCCAGATTTGCCTTT
TCAATTTCAGAAAGAATGCTAACCCACAGATGGTTAGAGAGGCTTACGCAGCAGGTATCATCAAGACGAT
CTACCCGAGCAATAATCTCCAGGAAATCAAATACCTTCCCAAGAAGGTTAAAGATGCAGTCAAAAGATTC
AGGACTAACTGCATCAAGAACACAGAGAAAGATATATTTCTCAAGATCAGAAGTACTATTCCAGTATGGA
CGATTCAAGGCTTGCTTCACAAACCAAGGCAAGTAATAGAGATTGGAGTCTCTAAAAAGGTAGTTCCCAC
TGAATCAAAGGCCATGGAGTCAAAGATTCAAATAGAGGACCTAACAGAACTCGCCGTAAAGACTGGCGAA
CAGTTCATACAGAGTCTCTTACGACTCAATGACAAGAAGAAAATCTTCGTCAACATGGTGGAGCACGACA
CACTTGTCTACTCCAAAAATATCAAAGATACAGTCTCAGAAGACCAAAGGGCAATTGAGACTTTTCAACA
AAGGGTAATATCCGGAAACCTCCTCGGATTCCATTGCCCAGCTATCTGTCACTTTATTGTGAAGATAGTG
GAAAAGGAAGGTGGCTCCTACAAATGCCATCATTGCGATAAAGGAAAGGCCATCGTTGAAGATGCCTCTG
CCGACAGTGGTCCCAAAGATGGACCCCCACCCACGAGGAGCATCGTGGAAAAAGAAGACGTTCCAACCAC
GTCTTCAAAGCAAGTGGATTGATGTGATATCTCCACTGACGTAAGGGATGACGCACAATCCCACTATCCT
TCGCAAGACCCTTCCTCTATATAAGGAAGTTCATTTCATTTGGAGAGAACACGGGGGACTCCTGCAGGAT
GGAAGACGCCAAAAACATAAAGAAAGGCCCGGCGCCATTCTATCCGCTGGAAGATGGAACCGCTGGAGAG
CAACTGCATAAGGCTATGAAGAGATACGCCCTGGTTCCTGGAACAATTGCTTTTACAGATGCACATATCG
AGGTGGACATCACTTACGCTGAGTACTTCGAAATGTCCGTTCGGTTGGCAGAAGCTATGAAACGATATGG
GCTGAATACAAATCACAGAATCGTCGTATGCAGTGAAAACTCTCTTCAATTCTTTATGCCGGTGTTGGGC
GCGTTATTTATCGGAGTTGCAGTTGCGCCCGCGAACGACATTTATAATGAACGTGAATTGCTCAACAGTA
TGGGCATTTCGCAGCCTACCGTGGTGTTCGTTTCCAAAAAGGGGTTGCAAAAAATTTTGAACGTGCAAAA
AAAGCTCCCAATCATCCAAAAAATTATTATCATGGATTCTAAAACGGATTACCAGGGATTTCAGTCGATG
TACACGTTCGTCACATCTCATCTACCTCCCGGTTTTAATGAATACGATTTTGTGCCAGAGTCCTTCGATA
GGGACAAGACAATTGCACTGATCATGAACTCCTCTGGATCTACTGGTCTGCCTAAAGGTGTCGCTCTGCC
TCATAGAACTGCCTGCGTGAGATTCTCGCATGCCAGAGATCCTATTTTTGGCAATCAAATCATTCCGGAT
ACTGCGATTTTAAGTGTTGTTCCATTCCATCACGGTTTTGGAATGTTTACTACACTCGGATATTTGATAT
GTGGATTTCGAGTCGTCTTAATGTATAGATTTGAAGAAGAGCTGTTTCTGAGGAGCCTTCAGGATTACAA
GATTCAAAGTGCGCTGCTGGTGCCAACCCTATTCTCCTTCTTCGCCAAAAGCACTCTGATTGACAAATAC
GATTTATCTAATTTACACGAAATTGCTTCTGGTGGCGCTCCCCTCTCTAAGGAAGTCGGGGAAGCGGTTG
CCAAGAGGTTCCATCTGCCAGGTATCAGGCAAGGATATGGGCTCACTGAGACTACATCAGCTATTCTGAT
TACACCCGAGGGGGATGATAAACCGGGCGCGGTCGGTAAAGTTGTTCCATTTTTTGAAGCGAAGGTTGTG
GATCTGGATACCGGGAAAACGCTGGGCGTTAATCAAAGAGGCGAACTGTGTGTGAGAGGTCCTATGATTA
TGTCCGGTTATGTAAACAATCCGGAAGCGACCAACGCCTTGATTGACAAGGATGGATGGCTACATTCTGG
AGACATAGCTTACTGGGACGAAGACGAACACTTCTTCATCGTTGACCGCCTGAAGTCTCTGATTAAGTAC
AAAGGCTATCAGGTGGCTCCCGCTGAATTGGAATCCATCTTGCTCCAACACCCCAACATCTTCGACGCTG
GTGTCGCAGGTCTTCCCGACGATGACGCCGGTGAACTTCCCGCCGCCGTTGTTGTTTTGGAGCACGGAAA
GACGATGACGGAAAAAGAGATCGTGGATTACGTCGCCAGTCAAGTAACAACCGCGAAAAAGTTGCGCGGA
GGAGTTGTGTTTGTGGACGAAGTACCGAAAGGTCTTACCGGAAAACTCGACGCAAGAAAAATCAGAGAGA
TCCTCATAAAGGCCAAGAAGGGCGGAAAGATCGCCGTGTGACGTCGACGATATGAAGATGAAGATGAAAT
ATTTGGTGTGTCAAATAAAAAGCTTGTGTGCTTAAGTTTGTGTTTTTTTCTTGGCTTGTTGTGTTATGAA
TTTGTGGCTTTTTCTAATATTAAATGAATGTAAGATCACATTATAATGAATAAACAAATGTTTCTATAAT
CCATTGTGAATGTTTTGTTGGATCTCTTCTGCAGCATATAACTACTGTATGTGCTATGGTATGGACTATG
GAATATGATTAAAGATAAGCCAGAGCTCTGGTGACGGACCCATGGCTTCGTTGAACAACGGAAACTCGAC
TTGCCTTCCGCACAATACATCATTTCTTCTTAGCTTTTTTTCTTCTTCTTCGTTCATACAGTTTTTTTTT
GTTTATCAGCTTACATTTTCTTGAACCGTAGCTTTCGTTTTCTTCTTTTTAACTTTCCATTCGGAGTTTT
TGTATCTTGTTTCATAGTTTGTCCCAGGATTAGAATGATTAGGCATCGAACCTTCAAGAATTTGATTGAA
TAAAACATCTTCATTCTTAAGATATGAAGATAATCTTCAAAAGGCCCCTGGGAATCTGAAAGAAGAGAAG
CAGGCCCATTTATATGGGAAAGAACAATAGTATTTCTTATATAGGCCCATTTAAGTTGAAAACAATCTTC
AAAAGTCCCACATCGCTTAGATAAGAAAACGAAGCTGAGTTTATATACAGCTAGAGTCGAAGTAGTGATT
GTTGGTAGTAGCGACTCCATGGTTTTAGAGCTAGAAATAGCAAGTTAAAATAAGGCTAGTCCGTTATCAA
CTTGAAAAAGTGGCACCGAGTCGGTGCTTTTTTTCCCGGGGCGCGCCGATATCGAGCTCTCCCGCTGGCA
GACATACTGTCCCACAAATGAAGATGGAATCTGTAAAAGAAAACGCGTGAAATAATGCGTCTGACAAAGG
TTAGGTCGGCTGCCTTTAATCAATACCAAAGTGGTCCCTACCACGATGGAAAAACTGTGCAGTCGGTTTG
GCTTTTTCTGACGAACAAATAAGATTCGTGGCCGACAGGTGGGGGTCCACCATGTGAAGGCATCTTCAGA
CTCCAATAATGGAGCAATGACGTAAGGGCTTACGAAATAAGTAAGGGTAGTTTGGGAAATGTCCACTCAC
CCGTCAGTCTATAAATACTTAGCCCCTCCCTCATTGTTAAGGGAGCAAAATCTCAGAGAGATAGTCCTAG
AGAGAGAAAGAGAGCAAGTAGCCTAGAAGTAGTCAAGGCGGCGAAGTATTCAGGCACGTGGCCAGGAAGA
AGAAAAGCCAAGACGACGAAAACAGGTAAGAGCTAAGCTTATGGAGAGTGGTTCCAACAGCACTTCTTGT
CCAATGGCTTTTGCCGGGGATAATAGTGATGGTCCGATGTGTCCTATGATGATGATGATGCCGCCCATCA
TGACATCACATCAACATCATGGTCATGATCATCAACATCAACAACAAGAACATGATGGTTATGCATATCA
GTCACACCACCAACAAAGTAGTTCCCTTTTTCTTCAATCACTAGCTCCTCCCCAAGGAACTAAGAACAAA
GTTGCTTCTTCTTCTTCTCCTTCCTCTTGTGCTCCTGCCTATTCTCTAATGGAGATCCATCATAACGAAA
TCGTTGCAGGAGGAATCAACCCTTGCTCCTCTTCCTCTTCTTCAGCCTCTGTCAAGGCCAAGATCATGGC
TCATCCTCACTACCACCGCCTCTTGGCCGCTTATGTCAATTGTCAGAAGGTTGGAGCACCACCGGAGGTT
GTGGCGAGGCTAGAGGAGGCATGCTCGTCTGCCGCAGCCGCTGCCGCATCTATGGGACCAACAGGATGTC
TAGGTGAAGATCCAGGGCTTGATCAATTCATGGAAGCTTACTGTGAAATGCTCGTTAAGTATGAGCAAGA
GCTCTCCAAACCTTTCAAGGAAGCTATGGTCTTCCTTCAACGTGTCGAGTGTCAATTCAAATCCCTCTCT
CTATCCTCACCTTCCTCTTTCTCCGGTTATGGAGAGACAGCAATTGATAGGAACAATAATGGGTCATCCG
AGGAAGAAGTCGATATGAACAATGAATTTGTAGATCCACAAGCTGAGGATAGAGAGCTTAAAGGACAGCT
CTTGCGCAAGTACAGTGGTTACTTAGGGAGCCTCAAGCAAGAGTTCATGAAGAAGAGGAAGAAAGGAAAG
CTCCCTAAAGAAGCTCGTCAACAACTGCTTGATTGGTGGAGCCGTCACTACAAATGGCCTTACCCTTCGG
AGCAACAAAAGCTCGCCCTTGCGGAATCAACGGGGCTGGACCAGAAACAGATAAACAATTGGTTCATAAA
CCAGAGGAAACGGCATTGGAAGCCGTCGGAGGACATGCAGTTTGTAGTAATGGACGCAACACATCCTCAC
CATTACTTCATGGATAATGTCTTGGGCAATCCTTTCCCAATGGATCACATCTCCTCCACCATGCTTTGAC
TCGAGTTTCTCCATAATAATGTGTGAGTAGTTCCCAGATAAGGGAATTAGGGTTCCTATAGGGTTTCGCT
CATGTGTTGAGCATATAAGAAACCCTTAGTATGTATTTGTATTTGTAAAATACTTCTATCAATAAAATTT
CTAATTCCTAAAACCAAAATCCAGTACTAAAATCCAGATCCCCCGAATTAAGTGTTTGATCGCCGGCGGT
ACCGAGTGTACTTCAAGTCAGTGGGAAATCAATAAAATGATTATTTTATGAATATATTTCATTGTGCAAG
TAGATAGAAATTACATATGTTACATAACACACGAAATAAACAAAAAAAGACAATCCAAAAACAAACACCC
CAAAAAAAATAATCACTTTAGATAAACTCGTATGAGGAGAGGCACGTTCAGTGACTCGACGATTCCCGAG
CAAAAAAAGTCTCCCCGTCACACATGTAGTGGGTGACGCAATTATCTTTAAAGTAATCCTTCTGTTGACT
TGTCATTGATAACATCCAGTCTTCGTCAGGATTGCAAAGAATTATAGAAGGGATCCCACCTTTTATTTTC
TTCTTTTTTCCATATTTAGGGTTGACAGTGAAATCAGACTGGCAACCTATTAATTGCTTCCACAATGGGA
CGAACTTGAAGGGGATGTCGTCGATGATATTATAGGTGGCGTGTTCATCGTAGTTGGTGAAATCGATGGT
ACCGTTCCAATAGTTGTGTCGTCCGAGACTTCTAGCCCAGGTGGTCTTTCCGGTACGAGTTGGTCCGCAG
ATGTAGAGGCTGGGGTGTCGGATTCCATTCCTTCCATTGTCCTTGTTAAATCGGCCATCCATTCAAGGTC
AGATTGAGCTTGTTGGTATGAGACAGGATGTATGTAAGTATAAGCGTCTATGCTTACATGGTATAGATGG
GTTTCCCTCCAGGAGTGTAGATCTTCGTGGCAGCGAAGATCTGATTCTGTGAAGGGCGACACATACGGTT
CAGGTTGTGGAGGGAATAATTTGTTGGCTGAATATTCCAGCCATTGAAGCTTTGTTGCCCATTCATGAGG
GAATTCTTCCTTGATCATGTCAAGATATTCCTCCTTAGACGTTGCAGTCTGGATAATAGTTCTCCATCGT
GCGTCAGATTTGCGAGGAGAAACCTTATGATCTCGGAAATCTCCTCTGGTTTTAATATCTCCGTCCTTTG
ATATGTAATCAAGGACTTGTTTAGAGTTTCTAGCTGGCTGGATATTAGGGTGATTTCCTTCAAAATCGAA
AAAAGAAGGATCCCTAATACAAGGTTTTTTATCAAGCTGGAGAAGAGCATGATAGTGGGTAGTGCCATCT
TGATGAAGCTCAGAAGCAACACCAAGGAAGAAAATAAGAAAAGGTGTGAGTTTCTCCCAGAGAAACTGGA
ATAAATCATCTCTTTGAGATGAGCACTTGGGATAGGTAAGGAAAACATATTTAGATTGGAGTCTGAAGTT
CTTACTAGCAGAAGGCATGTTGTTGTGACTCCGAGGGGTTGCCTCAAACTCTATCTTATAACCGGCGTGG
AGGCATGGAGGCAGGGGTATTTTGGTCATTTTAATAGATAGTGGAAAATGACGTGGAATTTACTTAAAGA
CGAAGTCTTTGCGACAAGGGGGGGCCCACGCCGAATTTAATATTACCGGCGTGGCCCCCCCTTATCGCGA
GTGCTTTAGCACGAGCGGTCCAGATTTAAAGTAGAAAATTTCCCGCCCACTAGGGTTAAAGGTGTTCACA
CTATAAAAGCATATACGATGTGATGGTATTTGATGGAGCGTATATTGTATCAGGTATTTCCGTTGGATAC
GAATTATTCGTACGACCCTCATAGTTTAAACTATCAGTGTTTGACAGGATATATTGGCGGGTAAACCTAA
GAGAAAAGAGCGTTTATTAGAATAATCGGATATTTAAAAGGGCGTGAAAAGGTTTATCCGTTCGTCCATT
TGTATGTGCATGCCAACCACAGGGTTCCCCTCGGGATCAAAGTACTTTGATCCAACCCCTCCGCTGCTAT
AGTGCAGTCGGCTTCTGACGTTCAGTGCAGCCGTCTTCTGAAAACGACATGTCGCACAAGTCCTAAGTTA
CGCGACAGGCTGCCGCCCTGCCCTTTTCCTGGCGTTTTCTTGTCGCGTGTTTTAGTCGCATAAAGTAGAA
TACTTGCGACTAGAACCGGAGACATTACGCCATGAACAAGAGCGCCGCCGCTGGCCTGCTGGGCTATGCC
CGCGTCAGCACCGACGACCAGGACTTGACCAACCAACGGGCCGAACTGCACGCGGCCGGCTGCACCAAGC
TGTTTTCCGAGAAGATCACCGGCACCAGGCGCGACCGCCCGGAGCTGGCCAGGATGCTTGACCACCTACG
CCCTGGCGACGTTGTGACAGTGACCAGGCTAGACCGCCTGGCCCGCAGCACCCGCGACCTACTGGACATT
GCCGAGCGCATCCAGGAGGCCGGCGCGGGCCTGCGTAGCCTGGCAGAGCCGTGGGCCGACACCACCACGC
CGGCCGGCCGCATGGTGTTGACCGTGTTCGCCGGCATTGCCGAGTTCGAGCGTTCCCTAATCATCGACCG
CACCCGGAGCGGGCGCGAGGCCGCCAAGGCCCGAGGCGTGAAGTTTGGCCCCCGCCCTACCCTCACCCCG
GCACAGATCGCGCACGCCCGCGAGCTGATCGACCAGGAAGGCCGCACCGTGAAAGAGGCGGCTGCACTGC
TTGGCGTGCATCGCTCGACCCTGTACCGCGCACTTGAGCGCAGCGAGGAAGTGACGCCCACCGAGGCCAG
GCGGCGCGGTGCCTTCCGTGAGGACGCATTGACCGAGGCCGACGCCCTGGCGGCCGCCGAGAATGAACGC
CAAGAGGAACAAGCATGAAACCGCACCAGGACGGCCAGGACGAACCGTTTTTCATTACCGAAGAGATCGA
GGCGGAGATGATCGCGGCCGGGTACGTGTTCGAGCCGCCCGCGCACGGCTCAACCGTGCGGCTGCATGAA
ATCCTGGCCGGTTTGTCTGATGCCAAGCTGGCGGCCTGGCCGGCCAGCTTGGCCGCTGAAGAAACCGAGC
GCCGCCGTCTAAAAAGGTGATGTGTATTTGAGTAAAACAGCTTGCGTCATGCGGTCGCTGCGTATATGAT
GCGATGAGTAAATAAACAAATACGCAAGGGGAACGCATGAAGGTTATCGCTGTACTTAACCAGAAAGGCG
GGTCAGGCAAGACGACCATCGCAACCCATCTAGCCCGCGCCCTGCAACTCGCCGGGGCCGATGTTCTGTT
AGTCGATTCCGATCCCCAGGGCAGTGCCCGCGATTGGGCGGCCGTGCGGGAAGATCAACCGCTAACCGTT
GTCGGCATCGACCGCCCGACGATTGACCGCGACGTGAAGGCCATCGGCCGGCGCGACTTCGTAGTGATCG
ACGGAGCGCCCCAGGCGGCGGACTTGGCTGTGTCCGCGATCAAGGCAGCCGACTTCGTGCTGATTCCGGT
GCAGCCAAGCCCTTACGACATATGGGCCACCGCCGACCTGGTGGAGCTGGTTAAGCAGCGCATTGAGGTC
ACGGATGGAAGGCTACAAGCGGCCTTTGTCGTGTCGCGGGCGATCAAAGGCACGCGCATCGGCGGTGAGG
TTGCCGAGGCGCTGGCCGGGTACGAGCTGCCCATTCTTGAGTCCCGTATCACGCAGCGCGTGAGCTACCC
AGGCACTGCCGCCGCCGGCACAACCGTTCTTGAATCAGAACCCGAGGGCGACGCTGCCCGCGAGGTCCAG
GCGCTGGCCGCTGAAATTAAATCAAAACTCATTTGAGTTAATGAGGTAAAGAGAAAATGAGCAAAAGCAC
AAACACGCTAAGTGCCGGCCGTCCGAGCGCACGCAGCAGCAAGGCTGCAACGTTGGCCAGCCTGGCAGAC
ACGCCAGCCATGAAGCGGGTCAACTTTCAGTTGCCGGCGGAGGATCACACCAAGCTGAAGATGTACGCGG
TACGCCAAGGCAAGACCATTACCGAGCTGCTATCTGAATACATCGCGCAGCTACCAGAGTAAATGAGCAA
ATGAATAAATGAGTAGATGAATTTTAGCGGCTAAAGGAGGCGGCATGGAAAATCAAGAACAACCAGGCAC
CGACGCCGTGGAATGCCCCATGTGTGGAGGAACGGGCGGTTGGCCAGGCGTAAGCGGCTGGGTTGCCTGC
CGGCCCTGCAATGGCACTGGAACCCCCAAGCCCGAGGAATCGGCGTGAGCGGTCGCAAACCATCCGGCCC
GGTACAAATCGGCGCGGCGCTGGGTGATGACCTGGTGGAGAAGTTGAAGGCCGCGCAGGCCGCCCAGCGG
CAACGCATCGAGGCAGAAGCACGCCCCGGTGAATCGTGGCAAGCGGCCGCTGATCGAATCCGCAAAGAAT
CCCGGCAACCGCCGGCAGCCGGTGCGCCGTCGATTAGGAAGCCGCCCAAGGGCGACGAGCAACCAGATTT
TTTCGTTCCGATGCTCTATGACGTGGGCACCCGCGATAGTCGCAGCATCATGGACGTGGCCGTTTTCCGT
CTGTCGAAGCGTGACCGACGAGCTGGCGAGGTGATCCGCTACGAGCTTCCAGACGGGCACGTAGAGGTTT
CCGCAGGGCCGGCCGGCATGGCCAGTGTGTGGGATTACGACCTGGTACTGATGGCGGTTTCCCATCTAAC
CGAATCCATGAACCGATACCGGGAAGGGAAGGGAGACAAGCCCGGCCGCGTGTTCCGTCCACACGTTGCG
GACGTACTCAAGTTCTGCCGGCGAGCCGATGGCGGAAAGCAGAAAGACGACCTGGTAGAAACCTGCATTC
GGTTAAACACCACGCACGTTGCCATGCAGCGTACGAAGAAGGCCAAGAACGGCCGCCTGGTGACGGTATC
CGAGGGTGAAGCCTTGATTAGCCGCTACAAGATCGTAAAGAGCGAAACCGGGCGGCCGGAGTACATCGAG
ATCGAGCTAGCTGATTGGATGTACCGCGAGATCACAGAAGGCAAGAACCCGGACGTGCTGACGGTTCACC
CCGATTACTTTTTGATCGATCCCGGCATCGGCCGTTTTCTCTACCGCCTGGCACGCCGCGCCGCAGGCAA
GGCAGAAGCCAGATGGTTGTTCAAGACGATCTACGAACGCAGTGGCAGCGCCGGAGAGTTCAAGAAGTTC
TGTTTCACCGTGCGCAAGCTGATCGGGTCAAATGACCTGCCGGAGTACGATTTGAAGGAGGAGGCGGGGC
AGGCTGGCCCGATCCTAGTCATGCGCTACCGCAACCTGATCGAGGGCGAAGCATCCGCCGGTTCCTAATG
TACGGAGCAGATGCTAGGGCAAATTGCCCTAGCAGGGGAAAAAGGTCGAAAAGGCCTCTTTCCTGTGGAT
AGCACGTACATTGGGAACCCAAAGCCGTACATTGGGAACCGGAACCCGTACATTGGGAACCCAAAGCCGT
ACATTGGGAACCGGTCACACATGTAAGTGACTGATATAAAAGAGAAAAAAGGCGATTTTTCCGCCTAAAA
CTCTTTAAAACTTATTAAAACTCTTAAAACCCGCCTGGCCTGTGCATAACTGTCTGGCCAGCGCACAGCC
GAAGAGCTGCAAAAAGCGCCTACCCTTCGGTCGCTGCGCTCCCTACGCCCCGCCGCTTCGCGTCGGCCTA
TCGCGGCCGCTGGCCGCTCAAAAATGGCTGGCCTACGGCCAGGCAATCTACCAGGGCGCGGACAAGCCGC
GCCGTCGCCACTCGACCGCCGGCGCCCACATCAAGGCACCCTGCCTCGCGCGTTTCGGTGATGACGGTGA
AAACCTCTGACACATGCAGCTCCCGGAAACGGTCACAGCTTGTCTGTAAGCGGATGCCGGGAGCAGACAA
GCCCGTCAGGGCGCGTCAGCGGGTGTTGGCGGGTGTCGGGGCGCAGCCATGACCCAGTCACGTAGCGATA
GCGGAGTGTATACTGGCTTAACTATGCGGCATCAGAGCAGATTGTACTGAGAGTGCACCATATGCGGTGT
GAAATACCGCACAGATGCGTAAGGAGAAAATACCGCATCAGGCGCTCTTCCGCTTCCTCGCTCACTGACT
CGCTGCGCTCGGTCGTTCGGCTGCGGCGAGCGGTATCAGCTCACTCAAAGGCGGTAATACGGTTATCCAC
AGAATCAGGGGATAACGCAGGAAAGAACATGTGAGCAAAAGGCCAGCAAAAGGCCAGGAACCGTAAAAAG
GCCGCGTTGCTGGCGTTTTTCCATAGGCTCCGCCCCCCTGACGAGCATCACAAAAATCGACGCTCAAGTC
AGAGGTGGCGAAACCCGACAGGACTATAAAGATACCAGGCGTTTCCCCCTGGAAGCTCCCTCGTGCGCTC
TCCTGTTCCGACCCTGCCGCTTACCGGATACCTGTCCGCCTTTCTCCCTTCGGGAAGCGTGGCGCTTTCT
CATAGCTCACGCTGTAGGTATCTCAGTTCGGTGTAGGTCGTTCGCTCCAAGCTGGGCTGTGTGCACGAAC
CCCCCGTTCAGCCCGACCGCTGCGCCTTATCCGGTAACTATCGTCTTGAGTCCAACCCGGTAAGACACGA
CTTATCGCCACTGGCAGCAGCCACTGGTAACAGGATTAGCAGAGCGAGGTATGTAGGCGGTGCTACAGAG
TTCTTGAAGTGGTGGCCTAACTACGGCTACACTAGAAGGACAGTATTTGGTATCTGCGCTCTGCTGAAGC
CAGTTACCTTCGGAAAAAGAGTTGGTAGCTCTTGATCCGGCAAACAAACCACCGCTGGTAGCGGTGGTTT
TTTTGTTTGCAAGCAGCAGATTACGCGCAGAAAAAAAGGATCTCAAGAAGATCCTTTGATCTTTTCTACG
GGGTCTGACGCTCAGTGGAACGAAAACTCACGTTAAGGGATTTTGGTCATGCATTCTAGGTACTAAAACA
ATTCATCCAGTAAAATATAATATTTTATTTTCTCCCAATCAGGCTTGATCCCCAGTAAGTCAAAAAATAG
CTCGACATACTGTTCTTCCCCGATATCCTCCCTGATCGACCGGACGCAGAAGGCAATGTCATACCACTTG
TCCGCCCTGCCGCTTCTCCCAAGATCAATAAAGCCACTTACTTTGCCATCTTTCACAAAGATGTTGCTGT
CTCCCAGGTCGCCGTGGGAAAAGACAAGTTCCTCTTCGGGCTTTTCCGTCTTTAAAAAATCATACAGCTC
GCGCGGATCTTTAAATGGAGTGTCTTCTTCCCAGTTTTCGCAATCCACATCGGCCAGATCGTTATTCAGT
AAGTAATCCAATTCGGCTAAGCGGCTGTCTAAGCTATTCGTATAGGGACAATCCGATATGTCGATGGAGT
GAAAGAGCCTGATGCACTCCGCATACAGCTCGATAATCTTTTCAGGGCTTTGTTCATCTTCATACTCTTC
CGAGCAAAGGACGCCATCGGCCTCACTCATGAGCAGATTGCTCCAGCCATCATGCCGTTCAAAGTGCAGG
ACCTTTGGAACAGGCAGCTTTCCTTCCAGCCATAGCATCATGTCCTTTTCCCGTTCCACATCATAGGTGG
TCCCTTTATACCGGCTGTCCGTCATTTTTAAATATAGGTTTTCATTTTCTCCCACCAGCTTATATACCTT
AGCAGGAGACATTCCTTCCGTATCTTTTACGCAGCGGTATTTTTCGATCAGTTTTTTCAATTCCGGTGAT
ATTCTCATTTTAGCCATTTATTATTTCCTTCCTCTTTTCTACAGTATTTAAAGATACCCCAAGAAGCTAA
TTATAACAAGACGAACTCCAATTCACTGTTCCTTGCATTCTAAAACCTTAAATACCAGAAAACAGCTTTT
TCAAAGTTGTTTTCAAAGTTGGCGTATAACATAGTATCGACGGAGCCGATTTTGAAACCGCGGTGATCAC
AGGCAGCAACGCTCTGTCATCGTTACAATCAACATGCTACCCTCCGCGAGATCATCCGTGTTTCAAACCC
GGCAGCTTAGTTGCCGTTCTTCCGAATAGCATCGGTAACATGAGCAAAGTCTGCCGCCTTACAACGGCTC
TCCCGCTGACGCCGTCCCGGACTGATGGGCTGCCTGTATCGAGTGGTGATTTTGTGCCGAGCTGCCGGTC
GGGGAGCTGTTGGCTGGCTGG
Features (pLannotate 1.2.2; 19 found; start..end, strand, type, name):
      1..25      +  misc_feature   LB T-DNA repeat: left border repeat from nopaline C58 T-DNA
    403..459     +  CDS            MP_BEYDV (fragment): Protein inferred from homology: Swiss-Prot protein existence level 3. Involved in the viral transport within, and between cells. From Bean yellow dwarf virus (BeYDV).
    966..1307    +  promoter       CaMV 35S promoter: strong constitutive promoter from cauliflower mosaic virus
   1329..2979    +  CDS            luciferase (fragment): firefly luciferase; luc+; enhanced luc+ version of the luciferase gene
   2991..3239    +  terminator     HSP terminator: efficient transcription terminator from the Arabidopsis thaliana heat shock protein 18.2 gene (Nagaya et al., 2010)
   3732..3807    +  misc_RNA       gRNA scaffold: guide RNA scaffold for the Streptococcus pyogenes CRISPR/Cas9 system
   4311..5456    +  CDS            STM: STM_ARATH - Experimental evidence at protein level: Swiss-Prot protein existence level 1. Required for shoot apical meristem (SAM) formation during embryogenesis. Negatively regulates ASYMMETRIC LEAVES1 (AS1) and ASYMMETRIC LEAVES2 (AS2 or LBD6). Probably binds to the DNA sequence 5'-TGAC-3'. Binds to RNA (By similarity). From Arabidopsis thaliana (Mouse-ear cress).
   5466..5640    +  polyA_signal   CaMV poly(A) signal: cauliflower mosaic virus polyadenylation signal
   6073..6948    -  CDS            REPA_BEYDV: Experimental evidence at protein level: Swiss-Prot protein existence level 1. Implicated in enhancement of V-sense gene expression. Acts a an inhibitor of C-sense gene transcription. From Bean yellow dwarf virus (BeYDV).
   7243..7299    +  CDS            MP_BEYDV (fragment): Protein inferred from homology: Swiss-Prot protein existence level 3. Involved in the viral transport within, and between cells. From Bean yellow dwarf virus (BeYDV).
   7322..7346    +  misc_feature   RB T-DNA repeat: right border repeat from nopaline C58 T-DNA
   7686..8087    +  CDS            Y4CG_SINFN (fragment): Protein inferred from homology: Swiss-Prot protein existence level 3. From Sinorhizobium fredii (strain NBRC 101917 / NGR234).
   8647..9276    +  CDS            pVS1 StaA: stability protein from the Pseudomonas plasmid pVS1 (Heeb et al., 2000)
   9705..10778   +  CDS            pVS1 RepA: replication protein from the Pseudomonas plasmid pVS1 (Heeb et al., 2000)
  10844..11038   +  rep_origin     pVS1 oriV: origin of replication for the Pseudomonas plasmid pVS1 (Heeb et al., 2000)
  11241..11280   +  CDS            rop (fragment): Rop protein, which maintains plasmids at low copy number; rop
  11382..11522   +  misc_feature   bom: basis of mobility region from pBR322
  11708..12296   -  rep_origin     ori: high-copy-number ColE1/pMB1/pBR322/pUC origin of replication
  12383..13177   -  CDS            KanR: aminoglycoside phosphotransferase; aphA-3; confers resistance to kanamycin
