[The description below was written by a language model from this plasmid's Addgene catalogue record and pLannotate feature annotations shown in this document.]
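Description:
pMM131 is a 13.6 kb plant expression T-DNA binary vector built on the pTRANS_201 backbone (Cambia-derived). It carries a bean yellow dwarf virus (BeYDV) geminiviral replicon between the nopaline-type left and right T-DNA borders. Outside the borders, the backbone has a high-copy ColE1/pMB1-type origin with the pBR322 bom site for propagation in E. coli. It also has the pVS1 oriV, RepA and StaA functions, which support replication and stable maintenance in Agrobacterium. An aphA-3 kanamycin resistance gene provides bacterial selection. No plant selectable marker is annotated within the T-DNA.

Short BeYDV movement-protein fragments appear just inside each border, which probably marks duplicated viral sequence flanking the cargo. A reverse-oriented BeYDV RepA (Rep/RepA region) coding sequence lies near the right border. In geminiviral replicon designs of this type, Rep releases and circularises the sequence between the viral repeats and amplifies it in the plant nucleus, raising copy number and expression of the cargo.

The cargo has three units. The first is a CaMV 35S promoter driving firefly luciferase (luc+) with the Arabidopsis HSP18.2 terminator, giving a constitutive reporter of delivery. The second is an S. pyogenes Cas9 guide RNA scaffold carrying a spacer against PDS (phytoene desaturase); its promoter is not annotated. The third is a codon-optimised Arabidopsis SHOOT MERISTEMLESS (STM) coding sequence followed by the CaMV poly(A) signal, again with no promoter annotated. No Cas9 gene is annotated, so the nuclease presumably comes from elsewhere.

The record links the plasmid to work on plant gene editing through de novo meristem induction. In that setting, STM would serve as a developmental regulator delivered alongside the editing guide.
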