Addgene plasmid #127214: pMM131
Purpose: BeYDV replicon with constitutive Luc expression, AtSTM, sgRNA targeting PDS
Depositing lab: Daniel Voytas. Depositing organization: University of Minnesota. Publication: Plant gene editing through de novo induction of meristems. Maher MF, Nasti RA, Vollbrecht M, Starker CG, Clark MD, Voytas DF. Nat Biotechnol. 2019 Dec 16. pii: 10.1038/s41587-019-0337-2. doi: 10.1038/s41587-019-0337-2. PubMed 31844292.
Backbone
  Vector backbone: pTRANS_201
  Backbone manufacturer: Cambia
  Vector type: Plant Expression
Growth in bacteria
  Bacterial resistance: Kanamycin, 50 μg/mL
  Growth temperature: 37°C
  Growth strain: DH5alpha
  Copy number: High Copy
Gene/Insert
  Gene/Insert name: Luc, AtSTM, sgRNA
  gRNA/shRNA sequence: TTGGTAGTAGCGACTCCATG
  Species: Firefly, synthetic, Arabidopsis
  Mutation: codon optimized CDSs
  Cloning method: Restriction Enzyme; 5′ cloning site unknown (unknown if destroyed); 3′ cloning site unknown (unknown if destroyed)
Terms and licenses: Academic/Nonprofit Terms; Industry Terms: Not Available to Industry
How to cite: pMM131 was a gift from Daniel Voytas (Addgene plasmid # 127214 ; http://n2t.net/addgene:127214 ; RRID:Addgene_127214)
